Addgene plasmid #185545: CamKII-LGI1-C200R-pHluorin
Purpose: Expresses mutant C200R LGI1-pHluorin under the CamKII promoter
Depositing lab: Jaime de Juan-Sanz. Depositing organization: Institut du Cerveau et de la Moelle Epiniere, Hôpital Pitié Salpêtrière. Publication: Activity-driven synaptic translocation of LGI1 controls excitatory neurotransmission. Cuhadar U, Calzado-Reyes L, Pascual-Caro C, Aberra AS, Ritzau-Jost A, Aggarwal A, Ibata K, Podgorski K, Yuzaki M, Geis C, Hallerman S, Hoppa MB, de Juan-Sanz J. Cell Rep. 2024 May 28;43(5):114186. doi: 10.1016/j.celrep.2024.114186. Epub 2024 May 2. PubMed 38700985.
Backbone
  Vector backbone: CamKII
  Total vector size (bp): 11669
  Vector type: Mammalian Expression, Lentiviral
Growth in bacteria
  Bacterial resistance: Ampicillin, 100 μg/mL
  Growth temperature: 37°C
  Growth strain: NEB Stable
  Copy number: High Copy
Gene/Insert
  Gene/Insert name: LGI1 (alt name: Leucine-rich glioma-inactivated protein 1)
  Species: R. norvegicus (rat)
  Mutation: changed cysteine 383 for arginine
  Entrez Gene: Lgi1
  Promoter: CamKII
  Tag / fusion protein: pHluorin (C terminal on insert)
  Cloning method: Unknown
  Sequencing primers: 5′ agtattgtgtatataaggc
Terms and licenses: Academic/Nonprofit Terms; Industry Terms: Not Available to Industry
Depositor comments: Please visit https://www.biorxiv.org/content/10.1101/2022.07.03.498586v2 for bioRxiv preprint.
How to cite: CamKII-LGI1-C200R-pHluorin was a gift from Jaime de Juan-Sanz (Addgene plasmid # 185545 ; http://n2t.net/addgene:185545 ; RRID:Addgene_185545)
