[The description below was written by a language model from this plasmid's Addgene catalogue record and pLannotate feature annotations shown in this document.]
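Description:
CamKII-LGI1-C200R-pHluorin is a third-generation-style HIV-1 lentiviral transfer plasmid of about 11.7 kb that can also be used directly for mammalian expression. It is maintained in E. coli through a high-copy ColE1/pUC origin and selected with ampicillin (AmpR under its own promoter). An f1 origin is also present. The viral genome is transcribed from a CMV enhancer/promoter fused to a truncated 5' LTR. It carries the Ψ packaging signal with a partial gag sequence, the Rev response element for Rev-dependent nuclear export, and the cPPT/CTS. A WPRE boosts transcript stability and expression, and the genome ends in a truncated 3' LTR followed by a bGH polyadenylation signal. Outside the LTRs, an SV40/EM7-driven BleoR cassette with an SV40 poly(A) signal offers Zeocin-type selection.

The payload is rat Lgi1 (leucine-rich glioma-inactivated protein 1), a secreted ligand of ADAM22 that regulates AMPA receptor-mediated synaptic transmission and Kv1 potassium channels. It is fused at its C terminus to a pHluorin, which the annotation identifies as the ecliptic form. Expression is driven by the mouse CaMKIIα promoter, which favours excitatory neurons. pHluorin is a pH-sensitive GFP variant that is quenched in acidic secretory compartments and brightens at neutral extracellular pH, so the fusion can report LGI1 exposure at the cell surface or synaptic cleft. The plasmid name and stated purpose describe a C200R mutant, whereas the mutation field records a change of cysteine 383 to arginine. The record does not resolve this discrepancy. The associated work concerns activity-driven synaptic translocation of LGI1, where this mutant presumably serves for comparison with the wild-type reporter.
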