Features (pLannotate 1.2.2; 31 found; start..end, strand, type, name):
     41..93      -  misc_feature   bom (fragment): basis of mobility region from pBR322
    248..627     +  enhancer       CMV enhancer: human cytomegalovirus immediate early enhancer
    628..827     +  promoter       CMV promoter: human cytomegalovirus (CMV) immediate early promoter
    845..1025    +  LTR            5' LTR (truncated): truncated 5' long terminal repeat (LTR) from HIV-1
   1072..1197    +  misc_feature   HIV-1 Ψ: packaging signal of human immunodeficiency virus type 1
   1181..1544    +  CDS            HIV-1 gag (fragment): gag protein from human immunodeficiency virus 1; gag
   1690..1923    +  misc_feature   RRE: The Rev response element (RRE) of HIV-1 allows for Rev-dependent mRNA export from the nucleus to the cytoplasm.
   2300..2400    +  CDS            Rev (fragment): human immunodeficiency virus 1 (HIV-1) Rev protein; rev; enhances nuclear export of unspliced and incompletely spliced viral mRNAs
   2450..2567    +  misc_feature   cPPT/CTS: central polypurine tract and central termination sequence of HIV-1
   2612..3900    +  promoter       CaMKII promoter: promoter for the mouse calcium/calmodulin-dependent kinase II α subunit
   3910..5580    +  CDS            Lgi1: LGI1_RAT - Experimental evidence at protein level: Swiss-Prot protein existence level 1. Plays a role in suppressing the production of MMP1/3 through the phosphatidylinositol 3-kinase/ERK pathway (By similarity). Regulates voltage-gated potassium channels assembled from KCNA1, KCNA4 and KCNAB1. It slows down channel inactivation by precluding channel closure mediated by the KCNAB1 subunit. Ligand for ADAM22 that positively regulates synaptic transmission mediated by AMPA-type glutamate receptors. From Rattus norvegicus (Rat).
   5620..6330    +  CDS            pHluorin, ecliptic: pHluorin, ecliptic is a multistate long stokes shift fluorescent protein published in 1998, derived from Aequorea victoria.
   6334..6358    +  misc_feature   MCS (fragment): pBluescript multiple cloning site
   6358..6946    +  misc_feature   WPRE: woodchuck hepatitis virus posttranscriptional regulatory element
   6883..7464    +  CDS            nef (fragment): NEF_HV1H2 - Experimental evidence at protein level: Swiss-Prot protein existence level 1. Extracellular Nef protein targets CD4(+) T-lymphocytes for apoptosis by interacting with CXCR4 surface receptors. From Human immunodeficiency virus type 1 group M subtype B (isolate HXB2) (HIV-1).
   7471..7651    +  LTR            5' LTR (truncated): truncated 5' long terminal repeat (LTR) from HIV-1
   7683..7907    +  polyA_signal   bGH poly(A) signal: bovine growth hormone polyadenylation signal
   7911..7932    +  promoter       SV40 promoter (fragment): SV40 enhancer and early promoter
   7953..8381    +  rep_origin     f1 ori (sequence partly withheld): f1 bacteriophage origin of replication; arrow indicates direction of (+) strand synthesis
   8395..8724    +  promoter       SV40 promoter: SV40 enhancer and early promoter
   8772..8819    +  promoter       EM7 promoter: synthetic bacterial promoter&nbsp
   8838..9212    +  CDS            BleoR: antibiotic-binding protein; Sh ble from Streptoalloteichus hindustanus; confers resistance to bleomycin, phleomycin, and Zeocin™
   9222..9347    +  CDS            ble (fragment): BLE_KLEPN - Experimental evidence at protein level: Swiss-Prot protein existence level 1. Binding protein with a strong affinity to the bleomycin family of antibiotics. Binds to CL990; an antimitotic-antibiotic compound. From Klebsiella pneumoniae.
   9342..9463    +  polyA_signal   SV40 poly(A) signal: SV40 polyadenylation signal
   9534..9556    -  protein_bind   lac operator (fragment): The lac repressor binds to the lac operator to inhibit transcription in E. coli. This inhibition can be relieved by adding lactose or isopropyl-β-D-thiogalactopyranoside (IPTG). lac repressor encoded by lacI
   9560..9590    -  promoter       lac promoter: promoter for the E. coli lac operon
   9605..9626    -  protein_bind   CAP binding site: CAP binding activates transcription in the presence of cAMP. E. coli catabolite activator protein
   9639..9731    -  CDS            lacI (fragment): lac repressor; lacI; The lac repressor binds to the lac operator to inhibit transcription in E. coli. This inhibition can be relieved by adding lactose or isopropyl-β-D-thiogalactopyranoside (IPTG).
   9914..10502   -  rep_origin     ori: high-copy-number ColE1/pMB1/pBR322/pUC origin of replication
  10673..11533   -  CDS            AmpR: β-lactamase; bla; confers resistance to ampicillin, carbenicillin, and related antibiotics
  11534..11638   -  promoter       AmpR promoter: bla
>Addgene plasmid #185545 | CamKII-LGI1-C200R-pHluorin | addgene full sequence | sequence record 369453 | Addgene NGS Result
GCCACCTGACGTCGACGGATCGGGAGATCTCCCGATCCCCTATGGTGCACTCTCAGTACAATCTGCTCTG
ATGCCGCATAGTTAAGCCAGTATCTGCTCCCTGCTTGTGTGTTGGAGGTCGCTGAGTAGTGCGCGAGCAA
AATTTAAGCTACAACAAGGCAAGGCTTGACCGACAATTGCATGAAGAATCTGCTTAGGGTTAGGCGTTTT
GCGCTGCTTCGCGATGTACGGGCCAGATATACGCGTTGACATTGATTATTGACTAGTTATTAATAGTAAT
CAATTACGGGGTCATTAGTTCATAGCCCATATATGGAGTTCCGCGTTACATAACTTACGGTAAATGGCCC
GCCTGGCTGACCGCCCAACGACCCCCGCCCATTGACGTCAATAATGACGTATGTTCCCATAGTAACGCCA
ATAGGGACTTTCCATTGACGTCAATGGGTGGAGTATTTACGGTAAACTGCCCACTTGGCAGTACATCAAG
TGTATCATATGCCAAGTACGCCCCCTATTGACGTCAATGACGGTAAATGGCCCGCCTGGCATTATGCCCA
GTACATGACCTTATGGGACTTTCCTACTTGGCAGTACATCTACGTATTAGTCATCGCTATTACCATGGTG
ATGCGGTTTTGGCAGTACATCAATGGGCGTGGATAGCGGTTTGACTCACGGGGATTTCCAAGTCTCCACC
CCATTGACGTCAATGGGAGTTTGTTTTGGCACCAAAATCAACGGGACTTTCCAAAATGTCGTAACAACTC
CGCCCCATTGACGCAAATGGGCGGTAGGCGTGTACGGTGGGAGGTCTATATAAGCAGCGCGTTTTGCCTG
TACTGGGTCTCTCTGGTTAGACCAGATCTGAGCCTGGGAGCTCTCTGGCTAACTAGGGAACCCACTGCTT
AAGCCTCAATAAAGCTTGCCTTGAGTGCTTCAAGTAGTGTGTGCCCGTCTGTTGTGTGACTCTGGTAACT
AGAGATCCCTCAGACCCTTTTAGTCAGTGTGGAAAATCTCTAGCAGTGGCGCCCGAACAGGGACTTGAAA
GCGAAAGGGAAACCAGAGGAGCTCTCTCGACGCAGGACTCGGCTTGCTGAAGCGCGCACGGCAAGAGGCG
AGGGGCGGCGACTGGTGAGTACGCCAAAAATTTTGACTAGCGGAGGCTAGAAGGAGAGAGATGGGTGCGA
GAGCGTCAGTATTAAGCGGGGGAGAATTAGATCGCGATGGGAAAAAATTCGGTTAAGGCCAGGGGGAAAG
AAAAAATATAAATTAAAACATATAGTATGGGCAAGCAGGGAGCTAGAACGATTCGCAGTTAATCCTGGCC
TGTTAGAAACATCAGAAGGCTGTAGACAAATACTGGGACAGCTACAACCATCCCTTCAGACAGGATCAGA
AGAACTTAGATCATTATATAATACAGTAGCAACCCTCTATTGTGTGCATCAAAGGATAGAGATAAAAGAC
ACCAAGGAAGCTTTAGACAAGATAGAGGAAGAGCAAAACAAAAGTAAGACCACCGCACAGCAAGCGGCCG
CTGATCTTCAGACCTGGAGGAGGAGATATGAGGGACAATTGGAGAAGTGAATTATATAAATATAAAGTAG
TAAAAATTGAACCATTAGGAGTAGCACCCACCAAGGCAAAGAGAAGAGTGGTGCAGAGAGAAAAAAGAGC
AGTGGGAATAGGAGCTTTGTTCCTTGGGTTCTTGGGAGCAGCAGGAAGCACTATGGGCGCAGCGTCAATG
ACGCTGACGGTACAGGCCAGACAATTATTGTCTGGTATAGTGCAGCAGCAGAACAATTTGCTGAGGGCTA
TTGAGGCGCAACAGCATCTGTTGCAACTCACAGTCTGGGGCATCAAGCAGCTCCAGGCAAGAATCCTGGC
TGTGGAAAGATACCTAAAGGATCAACAGCTCCTGGGGATTTGGGGTTGCTCTGGAAAACTCATTTGCACC
ACTGCTGTGCCTTGGAATGCTAGTTGGAGTAATAAATCTCTGGAACAGATTTGGAATCACACGACCTGGA
TGGAGTGGGACAGAGAAATTAACAATTACACAAGCTTAATACACTCCTTAATTGAAGAATCGCAAAACCA
GCAAGAAAAGAATGAACAAGAATTATTGGAATTAGATAAATGGGCAAGTTTGTGGAATTGGTTTAACATA
ACAAATTGGCTGTGGTATATAAAATTATTCATAATGATAGTAGGAGGCTTGGTAGGTTTAAGAATAGTTT
TTGCTGTACTTTCTATAGTGAATAGAGTTAGGCAGGGATATTCACCATTATCGTTTCAGACCCACCTCCC
AACCCCGAGGGGACCCGACAGGCCCGAAGGAATAGAAGAAGAAGGTGGAGAGAGAGACAGAGACAGATCC
ATTCGATTAGTGAACGGATCGGCACTGCGTGCGCCAATTCTGCAGACAAATGGCAGTATTCATCCACAAT
TTTAAAAGAAAAGGGGGGATTGGGGGGTACAGTGCAGGGGAAAGAATAGTAGACATAATAGCAACAGACA
TACAAACTAAAGAATTACAAAAACAAATTACAAAAATTCAAAATTTTCGGGTTTATTACAGGGACAGCAG
AGATCCAGTTTGGTTAATTAACATTATGGCCTTAGGTCACTTCATCTCCATGGGGTTCTTCTTCTGATTT
TCTAGAAAATGAGATGGGGGTGCAGAGAGCTTCCTCAGTGACCTGCCCAGGGTCACATCAGAAATGTCAG
AGCTAGAACTTGAACTCAGATTACTAATCTTAAATTCCATGCCTTGGGGGCATGCAAGTACGATATACAG
AAGGAGTGAACTCATTAGGGCAGATGACCAATGAGTTTAGGAAAGAAGAGTCCAGGGCAGGGTACATCTA
CACCACCCGCCCAGCCCTGGGTGAGTCCAGCCACGTTCACCTCATTATAGTTGCCTCTCTCCAGTCCTAC
CTTGACGGGAAGCACAAGCAGAAACTGGGACAGGAGCCCCAGGAGACCAAATCTTCATGGTCCCTCTGGG
AGGATGGGTGGGGAGAGCTGTGGCAGAGGCCTCAGGAGGGGCCCTGCTGCTCAGTGGTGACAGATAGGGG
TGAGAAAGCAGACAGAGTCATTCCGTCAGCATTCTGGGTCTGTTTGGTACTTCTTCTCACGCTAAGGTGG
CGGTGTGATATGCACAATGGCTAAAAAGCAGGGAGAGCTGGAAAGAAACAAGGACAGAGACAGAGGCCAA
GTCAACCAGACCAATTCCCAGAGGAAGCAAAGAAACCATTACAGAGACTACAAGGGGGAAGGGAAGGAGA
GATGAATTAGCTTCCCCTGTAAACCTTAGAACCCAGCTGTTGCCAGGGCAACGGGGCAATACCTGTCTCT
TCAGAGGAGATGAAGTTGCCAGGGTAACTACATCCTGTCTTTCTCAAGGACCATCCCAGAATGTGGCACC
CACTAGCCGTTACCATAGCAACTGCCTCTTTGCCCCACTTAATCCCATCCCGTCTGTTAAAAGGGCCCTA
TAGTTGGAGGTGGGGGAGGTAGGAAGAGCGATGATCACTTGTGGACTAAGTTTGTTCGCATCCCCTTCTC
CAACCCCCTCAGTACATCACCCTGGGGGAACAGGGTCCACTTGCTCCTGGGCCCACACAGTCCTGCAGTA
TTGTGTATATAAGGCCAGGGCAAAGAGGAGCAGGTTTTAAAGTGAAAGGCAGGCAGGTGTTGGGGAGGCA
GTTACCGGGGCAACGGGAACAGGGCGTTTCGGAGGTGGTTGCCATGGGGACCTGGATGCTGACGAAGGCT
CGCGAGGCTGTGAGCAGCCACAGTGCCCTGCTCAGAAGCCCCAAGCTCGTCAGTCAAGCCGGTTCTCCGT
TTGCACTCAGGAGCACGGGCAGGCGAGTGGCCCCTAGTTCTGGGGGCAGCGGGGGATCCATGGAAAGCGA
GAGCATCAGAAGGATGGGCAACGCTTGCATCCCTCTGAAGAGGATCGCCTACTTCCTGTGCCTGTTCAGC
GTGGTGCTGCTGACCGAGGGAAAGAAGCCTGCCAAGCCTAAGTGCCCTGCCGTGTGCACCTGTAGCAAGG
ATAACGCCCTGTGCGAGAACGCCCGCAGCATCCCTAGAACAGTGCCTCCAGACGTGATCAGCCTGAGCTT
TGTGCGGAGCGGCTTCACCGAGATCAGCGAGGGATCTTTCCTGTTCACCCCTAGCCTGCAGCTGCTGCTG
TTCACCAGCAACAGCTTCGACGTGATCTCCGACGACGCCTTCATCGGCCTGCCTCACCTGGAATACCTGT
TCATCGAGAACAACAACATCAAGAGCATCTCCAGGCACACCTTCAGGGGCCTGAAGTCCCTGATCCACCT
GAGCCTGGCCAACAACAACCTGCAGACCCTGCCTAAGGACATCTTCAAAGGCCTGGACAGCCTGACCAAC
GTGGACCTGAGAGGCAACTCCTTCAACTGCGACTGCAAGCTGAAGTGGCTGGTGGAATGGCTGGGCCACA
CAAACGCTACCGTCGAGGACATCTACCGCGAGGGACCTCCAGAGTACAAGAAGCGGAAGATCAACTCTCT
GAGCCCCAAGGACTTCGACTGCATCATCACCGAGTTCGCCAAGAGCCAGGACCTGCCTTACCAGAGCCTG
AGCATCGACACCTTCTCTTACCTGAACGACGAGTACGTCGTGATCGCCCAGCCTTTTACCGGCAAGTGCA
TCTTCCTGGAATGGGACCACGTGGAAAAGACCTTCCGGAACTACGACAACATCACCGGCACCAGCACCGT
CGTGTGCAAGCCTATCGTGATCGACACCCAGCTGTACGTGATCGTGGCTCAGCTGTTCGGCGGCAGCCAC
ATCTACAAGAGAGATGGCTTCGCCAACAAGTTCATCAAGATCCAGGACATCGAGGTGCTGAAGATCAGAA
AGCCCAACGACATCGAGACATTCAAGATCGAGGATAACTGGTACTTCGTGGTGGCCGACAGCAGCAAGGC
CGGCTTCACAACAATCTACAAGTGGAACGGCAACGGCTTCTACAGCCACCAGTCTCTGCACGCCTGGTAC
AGAGACACCGACGTCGAGTACCTGGAAATCGCCAGGCCTCCTCTGACACTGAGAACCCCTCACCTGATCC
TGAGCAGCTCTAGCCAGAGGCCTGTGATCTACCAGTGGTCCAAGGCCACACAGCTGTTCATCAACCAGAC
AGACATCCCCAACATGGAAGATGTGTACGCCGTGAAGCACTTCAGCGTGAAGGGCGACGTGTACATCTGC
CTGACCAGATTCATCGGCGACAGCAAAGTGATGAAGTGGGGCGGCAGCAGCTTTCAGGACATCCAGAGGA
TGCCTAGCAGGGGCAGCATGGTGTTTCAGCCCCTGCAGATCAACAACTACCAGTACGCCATCCTGGGCAG
CGACTACAGCTTCACCCAGGTGTACAATTGGGACGCCGAGAAGGCCAAGTTCGTGAAGTTCCAAGAGCTG
AACGTGCAGGCCCCTAGATCTTTCACCCACGTGTCAATCAACAAGCGGAACTTCCTGTTCGCCAGCAGCT
TCAAGGGCAACACCCAGATCTACAAGCACGTCATCGTGGATCTGAGCGCCAGCGGCTCTACTAGTGGTGG
ATCTGGTGGAACCGGCGGCTCCAAAGGCGAGGAACTGTTTACAGGCGTGGTGCCTATCCTGGTCGAGCTG
GATGGGGATGTGAACGGCCACAAGTTCTCCGTGTCTGGCGAAGGCGAAGGGGACGCCACATACGGAAAGC
TGACCCTGAAGTTCATCTGCACCACCGGCAAGCTGCCTGTGCCTTGGCCTACACTGGTCACCACACTGAC
ATACGGCGTGCAGTGCTTCAGCAGATACCCCGACCATATGAAGAGGCACGACTTCTTCAAGAGCGCCATG
CCTGAGGGCTACGTGCAAGAGAGGACCATCTTCTTTAAGGACGACGGCAACTACAAGACCAGGGCCGAAG
TGAAGTTCGAGGGCGACACCCTGGTCAACAGGATCGAGCTGAAGGGAATCGACTTCAAAGAGGACGGCAA
CATCCTGGGACACAAGTTGGAGTACAACTACAACGATCACCAGGTCTACATCATGGCCGATAAGCAGAAG
AACGGCATCAAGGCCAACTTCAAGATCCGGCACAACATCGAGGACGGCGGAGTGCAGCTGGCCGATCACT
ATCAGCAGAACACCCCTATCGGCGACGGACCTGTGCTGCTGCCTGATAACCACTACCTGTTTACCACCAG
CACACTGAGCAAGGACCCCAACGAGAAGAGGGACCACATGGTGCTGTTGGAGTTCGTGACAGCCGCCGGA
ATCACACACGGAATGGACGAGCTGTACAAATGAGAATTCGATATCAAGCTTATCGATAATCAACCTCTGG
ATTACAAAATTTGTGAAAGATTGACTGGTATTCTTAACTATGTTGCTCCTTTTACGCTATGTGGATACGC
TGCTTTAATGCCTTTGTATCATGCTATTGCTTCCCGTATGGCTTTCATTTTCTCCTCCTTGTATAAATCC
TGGTTGCTGTCTCTTTATGAGGAGTTGTGGCCCGTTGTCAGGCAACGTGGCGTGGTGTGCACTGTGTTTG
CTGACGCAACCCCCACTGGTTGGGGCATTGCCACCACCTGTCAGCTCCTTTCCGGGACTTTCGCTTTCCC
CCTCCCTATTGCCACGGCGGAACTCATCGCCGCCTGCCTTGCCCGCTGCTGGACAGGGGCTCGGCTGTTG
GGCACTGACAATTCCGTGGTGTTGTCGGGGAAATCATCGTCCTTTCCTTGGCTGCTCGCCTGTGTTGCCA
CCTGGATTCTGCGCGGGACGTCCTTCTGCTACGTCCCTTCGGCCCTCAATCCAGCGGACCTTCCTTCCCG
CGGCCTGCTGCCGGCTCTGCGGCCTCTTCCGCGTCTTCGCCTTCGCCCTCAGACGAGTCGGATCTCCCTT
TGGGCCGCCTCCCCGCATCGATACCGTCGACCTCGAGACCTAGAAAAACATGGAGCAATCACAAGTAGCA
ATACAGCAGCTACCAATGCTGATTGTGCCTGGCTAGAAGCACAAGAGGAGGAGGAGGTGGGTTTTCCAGT
CACACCTCAGGTACCTTTAAGACCAATGACTTACAAGGCAGCTGTAGATCTTAGCCACTTTTTAAAAGAA
AAGGGGGGACTGGAAGGGCTAATTCACTCCCAACGAAGACAAGATATCCTTGATCTGTGGATCTACCACA
CACAAGGCTACTTCCCTGATTGGCAGAACTACACACCAGGGCCAGGGATCAGATATCCACTGACCTTTGG
ATGGTGCTACAAGCTAGTACCAGTTGAGCAAGAGAAGGTAGAAGAAGCCAATGAAGGAGAGAACACCCGC
TTGTTACACCCTGTGAGCCTGCATGGGATGGATGACCCGGAGAGAGAAGTATTAGAGTGGAGGTTTGACA
GCCGCCTAGCATTTCATCACATGGCCCGAGAGCTGCATCCGGACTGTACTGGGTCTCTCTGGTTAGACCA
GATCTGAGCCTGGGAGCTCTCTGGCTAACTAGGGAACCCACTGCTTAAGCCTCAATAAAGCTTGCCTTGA
GTGCTTCAAGTAGTGTGTGCCCGTCTGTTGTGTGACTCTGGTAACTAGAGATCCCTCAGACCCTTTTAGT
CAGTGTGGAAAATCTCTAGCAGGGCCCGTTTAAACCCGCTGATCAGCCTCGACTGTGCCTTCTAGTTGCC
AGCCATCTGTTGTTTGCCCCTCCCCCGTGCCTTCCTTGACCCTGGAAGGTGCCACTCCCACTGTCCTTTC
CTAATAAAATGAGGAAATTGCATCGCATTGTCTGAGTAGGTGTCATTCTATTCTGGGGGGTGGGGTGGGG
CAGGACAGCAAGGGGGAGGATTGGGAAGACAATAGCAGGCATGCTGGGGATGCGGTGGGCTCTATGGCTT
CTGAGGCGGAAAGAACCAGCTGGGGCTCTAGGGGGTATCCCC
[124 nt withheld, positions 7953-8076]
C
[91 nt withheld, positions 8078-8168]
A
[49 nt withheld, positions 8170-8218]
CCTTTGACGTTGGAGTCCACGTTCTTT
[37 nt withheld, positions 8246-8282]
ACCCTATCTCGGTCTATTCTTTTGATTTATAAGGGATTTTGCCGATTTCGGCCTATTGGTTAAAAAATGA
GCTGATTTAACAAAAATTTAACGCGAATTAATTCTGTGGAATGTGTGTCAGTTAGGGTGTGGAAAGTCCC
CAGGCTCCCCAGCAGGCAGAAGTATGCAAAGCATGCATCTCAATTAGTCAGCAACCAGGTGTGGAAAGTC
CCCAGGCTCCCCAGCAGGCAGAAGTATGCAAAGCATGCATCTCAATTAGTCAGCAACCATAGTCCCGCCC
CTAACTCCGCCCATCCCGCCCCTAACTCCGCCCAGTTCCGCCCATTCTCCGCCCCATGGCTGACTAATTT
TTTTTATTTATGCAGAGGCCGAGGCCGCCTCTGCCTCTGAGCTATTCCAGAAGTAGTGAGGAGGCTTTTT
TGGAGGCCTAGGCTTTTGCAAAAAGCTCCCGGGAGCTTGTATATCCATTTTCGGATCTGATCAGCACGTG
TTGACAATTAATCATCGGCATAGTATATCGGCATAGTATAATACGACAAGGTGAGGAACTAAACCATGGC
CAAGTTGACCAGTGCCGTTCCGGTGCTCACCGCGCGCGACGTCGCCGGAGCGGTCGAGTTCTGGACCGAC
CGGCTCGGGTTCTCCCGGGACTTCGTGGAGGACGACTTCGCCGGTGTGGTCCGGGACGACGTGACCCTGT
TCATCAGCGCGGTCCAGGACCAGGTGGTGCCGGACAACACCCTGGCCTGGGTGTGGGTGCGCGGCCTGGA
CGAGCTGTACGCCGAGTGGTCGGAGGTCGTGTCCACGAACTTCCGGGACGCCTCCGGGCCGGCCATGACC
GAGATCGGCGAGCAGCCGTGGGGGCGGGAGTTCGCCCTGCGCGACCCGGCCGGCAACTGCGTGCACTTCG
TGGCCGAGGAGCAGGACTGACACGTGCTACGAGATTTCGATTCCACCGCCGCCTTCTATGAAAGGTTGGG
CTTCGGAATCGTTTTCCGGGACGCCGGCTGGATGATCCTCCAGCGCGGGGATCTCATGCTGGAGTTCTTC
GCCCACCCCAACTTGTTTATTGCAGCTTATAATGGTTACAAATAAAGCAATAGCATCACAAATTTCACAA
ATAAAGCATTTTTTTCACTGCATTCTAGTTGTGGTTTGTCCAAACTCATCAATGTATCTTATCATGTCTG
TATACCGTCGACCTCTAGCTAGAGCTTGGCGTAATCATGGTCATAGCTGTTTCCTGTGTGAAATTGTTAT
CCGCTCACAATTCCACACAACATACGAGCCGGAAGCATAAAGTGTAAAGCCTGGGGTGCCTAATGAGTGA
GCTAACTCACATTAATTGCGTTGCGCTCACTGCCCGCTTTCCAGTCGGGAAACCTGTCGTGCCAGCTGCA
TTAATGAATCGGCCAACGCGCGGGGAGAGGCGGTTTGCGTATTGGGCGCTCTTCCGCTTCCTCGCTCACT
GACTCGCTGCGCTCGGTCGTTCGGCTGCGGCGAGCGGTATCAGCTCACTCAAAGGCGGTAATACGGTTAT
CCACAGAATCAGGGGATAACGCAGGAAAGAACATGTGAGCAAAAGGCCAGCAAAAGGCCAGGAACCGTAA
AAAGGCCGCGTTGCTGGCGTTTTTCCATAGGCTCCGCCCCCCTGACGAGCATCACAAAAATCGACGCTCA
AGTCAGAGGTGGCGAAACCCGACAGGACTATAAAGATACCAGGCGTTTCCCCCTGGAAGCTCCCTCGTGC
GCTCTCCTGTTCCGACCCTGCCGCTTACCGGATACCTGTCCGCCTTTCTCCCTTCGGGAAGCGTGGCGCT
TTCTCATAGCTCACGCTGTAGGTATCTCAGTTCGGTGTAGGTCGTTCGCTCCAAGCTGGGCTGTGTGCAC
GAACCCCCCGTTCAGCCCGACCGCTGCGCCTTATCCGGTAACTATCGTCTTGAGTCCAACCCGGTAAGAC
ACGACTTATCGCCACTGGCAGCAGCCACTGGTAACAGGATTAGCAGAGCGAGGTATGTAGGCGGTGCTAC
AGAGTTCTTGAAGTGGTGGCCTAACTACGGCTACACTAGAAGAACAGTATTTGGTATCTGCGCTCTGCTG
AAGCCAGTTACCTTCGGAAAAAGAGTTGGTAGCTCTTGATCCGGCAAACAAACCACCGCTGGTAGCGGTG
GTTTTTTTGTTTGCAAGCAGCAGATTACGCGCAGAAAAAAAGGATCTCAAGAAGATCCTTTGATCTTTTC
TACGGGGTCTGACGCTCAGTGGAACGAAAACTCACGTTAAGGGATTTTGGTCATGAGATTATCAAAAAGG
ATCTTCACCTAGATCCTTTTAAATTAAAAATGAAGTTTTAAATCAATCTAAAGTATATATGAGTAAACTT
GGTCTGACAGTTACCAATGCTTAATCAGTGAGGCACCTATCTCAGCGATCTGTCTATTTCGTTCATCCAT
AGTTGCCTGACTCCCCGTCGTGTAGATAACTACGATACGGGAGGGCTTACCATCTGGCCCCAGTGCTGCA
ATGATACCGCGAGACCCACGCTCACCGGCTCCAGATTTATCAGCAATAAACCAGCCAGCCGGAAGGGCCG
AGCGCAGAAGTGGTCCTGCAACTTTATCCGCCTCCATCCAGTCTATTAATTGTTGCCGGGAAGCTAGAGT
AAGTAGTTCGCCAGTTAATAGTTTGCGCAACGTTGTTGCCATTGCTACAGGCATCGTGGTGTCACGCTCG
TCGTTTGGTATGGCTTCATTCAGCTCCGGTTCCCAACGATCAAGGCGAGTTACATGATCCCCCATGTTGT
GCAAAAAAGCGGTTAGCTCCTTCGGTCCTCCGATCGTTGTCAGAAGTAAGTTGGCCGCAGTGTTATCACT
CATGGTTATGGCAGCACTGCATAATTCTCTTACTGTCATGCCATCCGTAAGATGCTTTTCTGTGACTGGT
GAGTACTCAACCAAGTCATTCTGAGAATAGTGTATGCGGCGACCGAGTTGCTCTTGCCCGGCGTCAATAC
GGGATAATACCGCGCCACATAGCAGAACTTTAAAAGTGCTCATCATTGGAAAACGTTCTTCGGGGCGAAA
ACTCTCAAGGATCTTACCGCTGTTGAGATCCAGTTCGATGTAACCCACTCGTGCACCCAACTGATCTTCA
GCATCTTTTACTTTCACCAGCGTTTCTGGGTGAGCAAAAACAGGAAGGCAAAATGCCGCAAAAAAGGGAA
TAAGGGCGACACGGAAATGTTGAATACTCATACTCTTCCTTTTTCAATATTATTGAAGCATTTATCAGGG
TTATTGTCTCATGAGCGGATACATATTTGAATGTATTTAGAAAAATAAACAAATAGGGGTTCCGCGCACA
TTTCCCCGAAAAGT
